>Addgene plasmid #131074 | pYJ31-lenti-U6-MAFA-acti-gRNA2-MS2 | addgene full sequence | sequence record 256658 | Addgene NGS Result
AACGCCAGCAACGCGGCCTTTTTACGGTTCCTGGCCTTTTGCTGGCCTTTTGCTCACATGTTCTTTCCTG
CGTTATCCCCTGATTCTGTGGATAACCGTATTACCGCCTTTGAGTGAGCTGATACCGCTCGCCGCAGCCG
AACGACCGAGCGCAGCGAGTCAGTGAGCGAGGAAGCGGAAGAGCGCCCAATACGCAAACCGCCTCTCCCC
GCGCGTTGGCCGATTCATTAATGCAGCTGGCACGACAGGTTTCCCGACTGGAAAGCGGGCAGTGAGCGCA
ACGCAATTAATGTGAGTTAGCTCACTCATTAGGCACCCCAGGCTTTACACTTTATGCTTCCGGCTCGTAT
GTTGTGTGGAATTGTGAGCGGATAACAATTTCACACAGGAAACAGCTATGACCATGATTACGCCAAGCGC
GCAATTAACCCTCACTAAAGGGAACAAAAGCTGGAGCTGCAAGCTTAATGTAGTCTTATGCAATACTCTT
GTAGTCTTGCAACATGGTAACGATGAGTTAGCAACATGCCTTACAAGGAGAGAAAAAGCACCGTGCATGC
CGATTGGTGGAAGTAAGGTGGTACGATCGTGCCTTATTAGGAAGGCAACAGACGGGTCTGACATGGATTG
GACGAACCACTGAATTGCCGCATTGCAGAGATATTGTATTTAAGTGCCTAGCTCGATACATAAACGGGTC
TCTCTGGTTAGACCAGATCTGAGCCTGGGAGCTCTCTGGCTAACTAGGGAACCCACTGCTTAAGCCTCAA
TAAAGCTTGCCTTGAGTGCTTCAAGTAGTGTGTGCCCGTCTGTTGTGTGACTCTGGTAACTAGAGATCCC
TCAGACCCTTTTAGTCAGTGTGGAAAATCTCTAGCAGTGGCGCCCGAACAGGGACTTGAAAGCGAAAGGG
AAACCAGAGGAGCTCTCTCGACGCAGGACTCGGCTTGCTGAAGCGCGCACGGCAAGAGGCGAGGGGCGGC
GACTGGTGAGTACGCCAAAAATTTTGACTAGCGGAGGCTAGAAGGAGAGAGATGGGTGCGAGAGCGTCAG
TATTAAGCGGGGGAGAATTAGATCGCGATGGGAAAAAATTCGGTTAAGGCCAGGGGGAAAGAAAAAATAT
AAATTAAAACATATAGTATGGGCAAGCAGGGAGCTAGAACGATTCGCAGTTAATCCTGGCCTGTTAGAAA
CATCAGAAGGCTGTAGACAAATACTGGGACAGCTACAACCATCCCTTCAGACAGGATCAGAAGAACTTAG
ATCATTATATAATACAGTAGCAACCCTCTATTGTGTGCATCAAAGGATAGAGATAAAAGACACCAAGGAA
GCTTTAGACAAGATAGAGGAAGAGCAAAACAAAAGTAAGACCACCGCACAGCAAGCGGCCGCTGATCTTC
AGACCTGGAGGAGGAGATATGAGGGACAATTGGAGAAGTGAATTATATAAATATAAAGTAGTAAAAATTG
AACCATTAGGAGTAGCACCCACCAAGGCAAAGAGAAGAGTGGTGCAGAGAGAAAAAAGAGCAGTGGGAAT
AGGAGCTTTGTTCCTTGGGTTCTTGGGAGCAGCAGGAAGCACTATGGGCGCAGCGTCAATGACGCTGACG
GTACAGGCCAGACAATTATTGTCTGGTATAGTGCAGCAGCAGAACAATTTGCTGAGGGCTATTGAGGCGC
AACAGCATCTGTTGCAACTCACAGTCTGGGGCATCAAGCAGCTCCAGGCAAGAATCCTGGCTGTGGAAAG
ATACCTAAAGGATCAACAGCTCCTGGGGATTTGGGGTTGCTCTGGAAAACTCATTTGCACCACTGCTGTG
CCTTGGAATGCTAGTTGGAGTAATAAATCTCTGGAACAGATTTGGAATCACACGACCTGGATGGAGTGGG
ACAGAGAAATTAACAATTACACAAGCTTAATACACTCCTTAATTGAAGAATCGCAAAACCAGCAAGAAAA
GAATGAACAAGAATTATTGGAATTAGATAAATGGGCAAGTTTGTGGAATTGGTTTAACATAACAAATTGG
CTGTGGTATATAAAATTATTCATAATGATAGTAGGAGGCTTGGTAGGTTTAAGAATAGTTTTTGCTGTAC
TTTCTATAGTGAATAGAGTTAGGCAGGGATATTCACCATTATCGTTTCAGACCCACCTCCCAACCCCGAG
GGGACCCAGAGAGGGCCTATTTCCCATGATTCCTTCATATTTGCATATACGATACAAGGCTGTTAGAGAG
ATAATTAGAATTAATTTGACTGTAAACACAAAGATATTAGTACAAAATACGTGACGTAGAAAGTAATAAT
TTCTTGGGTAGTTTGCAGTTTTAAAATTATGTTTTAAAATGGACTATCATATGCTTACCGTAACTTGAAA
GTATTTCGATTTCTTGGCTTTATATATCTTGTGGAAAGGACGAAACACCGGCGGCGGTCCCGGCGGGGGG
TTTTAGAGCTAGGCCAACATGAGGATCACCCATGTCTGCAGGGCCTAGCAAGTTAAAATAAGGCTAGTCC
GTTATCAACTTGGCCAACATGAGGATCACCCATGTCTGCAGGGCCAAGTGGCACCGAGTCGGTGCTTTTT
TGGATCCAAGCTTGGCGTAACTAGATCTTGAGACAAATGGCAGTATTCATCCACAATTTTAAAAGAAAAG
GGGGGATTGGGGGGTACAGTGCAGGGGAAAGAATAGTAGACATAATAGCAACAGACATACAAACTAAAGA
ATTACAAAAACAAATTACAAAAATTCAAAATTTTCGGGTTTATTACAGGGACAGCAGAGATCCACTTTGG
CGCCGGCTCGAGGGGGCCCGGGTGCAAAGATGGATAAAGTTTTAAACAGAGAGGAATCTTTGCAGCTAAT
GGACCTTCTAGGTCTTGAAAGGAGTGGGAATTGGCTCCGGTGCCCGTCAGTGGGCAGAGCGCACATCGCC
CACAGTCCCCGAGAAGTTGGGGGGAGGGGTCGGCAATTGATCCGGTGCCTAGAGAAGGTGGCGCGGGGTA
AACTGGGAAAGTGATGTCGTGTACTGGCTCCGCCTTTTTCCCGAGGGTGGGGGAGAACCGTATATAAGTG
CAGTAGTCGCCGTGAACGTTCTTTTTCGCAACGGGTTTGCCGCCAGAACACAGGTAAGTGCCGTGTGTGG
TTCCCGCGGGCCTGGCCTCTTTACGGGTTATGGCCCTTGCGTGCCTTGAATTACTTCCACCTGGCTGCAG
TACGTGATTCTTGATCCCGAGCTTCGGGTTGGAAGTGGGTGGGAGAGTTCGAGGCCTTGCGCTTAAGGAG
CCCCTTCGCCTCGTGCTTGAGTTGAGGCCTGGCCTGGGCGCTGGGGCCGCCGCGTGCGAATCTGGTGGCA
CCTTCGCGCCTGTCTCGCTGCTTTCGATAAGTCTCTAGCCATTTAAAATTTTTGATGACCTGCTGCGACG
CTTTTTTTCTGGCAAGATAGTCTTGTAAATGCGGGCCAAGATCTGCACACTGGTATTTCGGTTTTTGGGG
CCGCGGGCGGCGACGGGGCCCGTGCGTCCCAGCGCACATGTTCGGCGAGGCGGGGCCTGCGAGCGCGGCC
ACCGAGAATCGGACGGGGGTAGTCTCAAGCTGGCCGGCCTGCTCTGGTGCCTGGCCTCGCGCCGCCGTGT
ATCGCCCCGCCCTGGGCGGCAAGGCTGGCCCGGTCGGCACCAGTTGCGTGAGCGGAAAGATGGCCGCTTC
CCGGCCCTGCTGCAGGGAGCTCAAAATGGAGGACGCGGCGCTCGGGAGAGCGGGCGGGTGAGTCACCCAC
ACAAAGGAAAAGGGCCTTTCCGTCCTCAGCCGTCGCTTCATGTGACTCCACGGAGTACCGGGCGCCGTCC
AGGCACCTCGATTAGTTCTCGAGCTTTTGGAGTACGTCGTCTTTAGGTTGGGGGGAGGGGTTTTATGCGA
TGGAGTTTCCCCACACTGAGTGGGTGGAGACTGAAGTTAGGCCAGCTTGGCACTTGATGTAATTCTCCTT
GGAATTTGCCCTTTTTGAGTTTGGATCTTGGTTCATTCTCAAGCCTCAGACAGTGGTTCAAAGTTTTTTT
CTTCCATTTCAGGTGTCGTGACGTACGGCCACCATGACCGAGTACAAGCCCACGGTGCGCCTCGCCACCC
GCGACGACGTCCCCAGGGCCGTACGCACCCTCGCCGCCGCGTTCGCCGACTACCCCGCCACGCGCCACAC
CGTCGATCCGGACCGCCACATCGAGCGGGTCACCGAGCTGCAAGAACTCTTCCTCACGCGCGTCGGGCTC
GACATCGGCAAGGTGTGGGTCGCGGACGACGGCGCCGCCGTGGCGGTCTGGACCACGCCGGAGAGCGTCG
AAGCGGGGGCGGTGTTCGCCGAGATCGGCCCGCGCATGGCCGAGTTGAGCGGTTCCCGGCTGGCCGCGCA
GCAACAGATGGAAGGCCTCCTGGCGCCGCACCGGCCCAAGGAGCCCGCGTGGTTCCTGGCCACCGTCGGA
GTCTCGCCCGACCACCAGGGCAAGGGTCTGGGCAGCGCCGTCGTGCTCCCCGGAGTGGAGGCGGCCGAGC
GCGCCGGGGTGCCCGCCTTCCTGGAGACCTCCGCGCCCCGCAACCTCCCCTTCTACGAGCGGCTCGGCTT
CACCGTCACCGCCGACGTCGAGGTGCCCGAAGGACCGCGCACCTGGTGCATGACCCGCAAGCCCGGTGCC
TGAACGCGTTAAGTCGACAATCAACCTCTGGATTACAAAATTTGTGAAAGATTGACTGGTATTCTTAACT
ATGTTGCTCCTTTTACGCTATGTGGATACGCTGCTTTAATGCCTTTGTATCATGCTATTGCTTCCCGTAT
GGCTTTCATTTTCTCCTCCTTGTATAAATCCTGGTTGCTGTCTCTTTATGAGGAGTTGTGGCCCGTTGTC
AGGCAACGTGGCGTGGTGTGCACTGTGTTTGCTGACGCAACCCCCACTGGTTGGGGCATTGCCACCACCT
GTCAGCTCCTTTCCGGGACTTTCGCTTTCCCCCTCCCTATTGCCACGGCGGAACTCATCGCCGCCTGCCT
TGCCCGCTGCTGGACAGGGGCTCGGCTGTTGGGCACTGACAATTCCGTGGTGTTGTCGGGGAAATCATCG
TCCTTTCCTTGGCTGCTCGCCTGTGTTGCCACCTGGATTCTGCGCGGGACGTCCTTCTGCTACGTCCCTT
CGGCCCTCAATCCAGCGGACCTTCCTTCCCGCGGCCTGCTGCCGGCTCTGCGGCCTCTTCCGCGTCTTCG
CCTTCGCCCTCAGACGAGTCGGATCTCCCTTTGGGCCGCCTCCCCGCGTCGACTTTAAGACCAATGACTT
ACAAGGCAGCTGTAGATCTTAGCCACTTTTTAAAAGAAAAGGGGGGACTGGAAGGGCTAATTCACTCCCA
ACGAAGACAAGATCTGCTTTTTGCTTGTACTGGGTCTCTCTGGTTAGACCAGATCTGAGCCTGGGAGCTC
TCTGGCTAACTAGGGAACCCACTGCTTAAGCCTCAATAAAGCTTGCCTTGAGTGCTTCAAGTAGTGTGTG
CCCGTCTGTTGTGTGACTCTGGTAACTAGAGATCCCTCAGACCCTTTTAGTCAGTGTGGAAAATCTCTAG
CAGTACGTATAGTAGTTCATGTCATCTTATTATTCAGTATTTATAACTTGCAAAGAAATGAATATCAGAG
AGTGAGAGGAACTTGTTTATTGCAGCTTATAATGGTTACAAATAAAGCAATAGCATCACAAATTTCACAA
ATAAAGCATTTTTTTCACTGCATTCTAGTTGTGGTTTGTCCAAACTCATCAATGTATCTTATCATGTCTG
GCTCTAGCTATCCCGCCCCTAACTCCGCCCATCCCGCCCCTAACTCCGCCCAGTTCCGCCCATTCTCCGC
CCCATGGCTGACTAATTTTTTTTATTTATGCAGAGGCCGAGGCCGCCTCGGCCTCTGAGCTATTCCAGAA
GTAGTGAGGAGGCTTTTTTGGAGGCCTAGGGACGTACCCAATTCGCCCTATAGTGAGTCGTATTACGCGC
GCTCACTGGCCGTCGTTTTACAACGTCGTGACTGGGAAAACCCTGGCGTTACCCAACTTAATCGCCTTGC
AGCACATCCCCCTTTCGCCAGCTGGCGTAATAGCGAAGAGGCCCGCACCGATCGCCCTTCCCAACAGTTG
CGCAGCCTGAATGGCGAATGGG
[124 nt withheld, positions 6183-6306]
C
[91 nt withheld, positions 6308-6398]
A
[49 nt withheld, positions 6400-6448]
CCTTTGACGTTGGAGTCCACGTTCTTT
[37 nt withheld, positions 6476-6512]
ACCCTATCTCGGTCTATTCTTTTGATTTATAAGGGATTTTGCCGATTTCGGCCTATTGGTTAAAAAATGA
GCTGATTTAACAAAAATTTAACGCGAATTTTAACAAAATATTAACGCTTACAATTTAGGTGGCACTTTTC
GGGGAAATGTGCGCGGAACCCCTATTTGTTTATTTTTCTAAATACATTCAAATATGTATCCGCTCATGAG
ACAATAACCCTGATAAATGCTTCAATAATATTGAAAAAGGAAGAGTATGAGTATTCAACATTTCCGTGTC
GCCCTTATTCCCTTTTTTGCGGCATTTTGCCTTCCTGTTTTTGCTCACCCAGAAACGCTGGTGAAAGTAA
AAGATGCTGAAGATCAGTTGGGTGCACGAGTGGGTTACATCGAACTGGATCTCAACAGCGGTAAGATCCT
TGAGAGTTTTCGCCCCGAAGAACGTTTTCCAATGATGAGCACTTTTAAAGTTCTGCTATGTGGCGCGGTA
TTATCCCGTATTGACGCCGGGCAAGAGCAACTCGGTCGCCGCATACACTATTCTCAGAATGACTTGGTTG
AGTACTCACCAGTCACAGAAAAGCATCTTACGGATGGCATGACAGTAAGAGAATTATGCAGTGCTGCCAT
AACCATGAGTGATAACACTGCGGCCAACTTACTTCTGACAACGATCGGAGGACCGAAGGAGCTAACCGCT
TTTTTGCACAACATGGGGGATCATGTAACTCGCCTTGATCGTTGGGAACCGGAGCTGAATGAAGCCATAC
CAAACGACGAGCGTGACACCACGATGCCTGTAGCAATGGCAACAACGTTGCGCAAACTATTAACTGGCGA
ACTACTTACTCTAGCTTCCCGGCAACAATTAATAGACTGGATGGAGGCGGATAAAGTTGCAGGACCACTT
CTGCGCTCGGCCCTTCCGGCTGGCTGGTTTATTGCTGATAAATCTGGAGCCGGTGAGCGTGGGTCTCGCG
GTATCATTGCAGCACTGGGGCCAGATGGTAAGCCCTCCCGTATCGTAGTTATCTACACGACGGGGAGTCA
GGCAACTATGGATGAACGAAATAGACAGATCGCTGAGATAGGTGCCTCACTGATTAAGCATTGGTAACTG
TCAGACCAAGTTTACTCATATATACTTTAGATTGATTTAAAACTTCATTTTTAATTTAAAAGGATCTAGG
TGAAGATCCTTTTTGATAATCTCATGACCAAAATCCCTTAACGTGAGTTTTCGTTCCACTGAGCGTCAGA
CCCCGTAGAAAAGATCAAAGGATCTTCTTGAGATCCTTTTTTTCTGCGCGTAATCTGCTGCTTGCAAACA
AAAAAACCACCGCTACCAGCGGTGGTTTGTTTGCCGGATCAAGAGCTACCAACTCTTTTTCCGAAGGTAA
CTGGCTTCAGCAGAGCGCAGATACCAAATACTGTTCTTCTAGTGTAGCCGTAGTTAGGCCACCACTTCAA
GAACTCTGTAGCACCGCCTACATACCTCGCTCTGCTAATCCTGTTACCAGTGGCTGCTGCCAGTGGCGAT
AAGTCGTGTCTTACCGGGTTGGACTCAAGACGATAGTTACCGGATAAGGCGCAGCGGTCGGGCTGAACGG
GGGGTTCGTGCACACAGCCCAGCTTGGAGCGAACGACCTACACCGAACTGAGATACCTACAGCGTGAGCT
ATGAGAAAGCGCCACGCTTCCCGAAGGGAGAAAGGCGGACAGGTATCCGGTAAGCGGCAGGGTCGGAACA
GGAGAGCGCACGAGGGAGCTTCCAGGGGGAAACGCCTGGTATCTTTATAGTCCTGTCGGGTTTCGCCACC
TCTGACTTGAGCGTCGATTTTTGTGATGCTCGTCAGGGGGGCGGAGCCTATGGAAA
Features (pLannotate 1.2.2; 33 found; start..end, strand, type, name):
     48..181     +  rep_origin     RSF ori (fragment): Plasmids containing the RSF 1030 origin of replication can be propagated in E. coli cells that contain additional plasmids with compatible origins.
    183..275     +  CDS            lacI (fragment): lac repressor; lacI; The lac repressor binds to the lac operator to inhibit transcription in E. coli. This inhibition can be relieved by adding lactose or isopropyl-β-D-thiogalactopyranoside (IPTG).
    288..309     +  protein_bind   CAP binding site: CAP binding activates transcription in the presence of cAMP. E. coli catabolite activator protein
    324..354     +  promoter       lac promoter: promoter for the E. coli lac operon
    362..378     +  protein_bind   lac operator: The lac repressor binds to the lac operator to inhibit transcription in E. coli. This inhibition can be relieved by adding lactose or isopropyl-β-D-thiogalactopyranoside (IPTG). lac repressor encoded by lacI
    423..441     +  promoter       T3 promoter: promoter for bacteriophage T3 RNA polymerase
    469..695     +  promoter       RSV promoter: Rous sarcoma virus enhancer/promoter
    696..876     +  LTR            5' LTR (truncated): truncated 5' long terminal repeat (LTR) from HIV-1
    923..1048    +  misc_feature   HIV-1 Ψ: packaging signal of human immunodeficiency virus type 1
   1032..1395    +  CDS            HIV-1 gag (fragment): gag protein from human immunodeficiency virus 1; gag
   1541..1774    +  misc_feature   RRE: The Rev response element (RRE) of HIV-1 allows for Rev-dependent mRNA export from the nucleus to the cytoplasm.
   2151..2177    +  CDS            Rev (fragment): human immunodeficiency virus 1 (HIV-1) Rev protein; rev; enhances nuclear export of unspliced and incompletely spliced viral mRNAs
   2181..2421    +  promoter       U6 promoter: RNA polymerase III promoter for human U6 snRNA
   2467..2485    +  misc_RNA       MS2 stem loop: stem loop that binds the bacteriophage MS2 coat protein
   2496..2532    +  misc_RNA       gRNA scaffold (fragment): guide RNA scaffold for the Streptococcus pyogenes CRISPR/Cas9 system
   2537..2555    +  misc_RNA       MS2 stem loop: stem loop that binds the bacteriophage MS2 coat protein
   2566..2585    +  misc_RNA       gRNA scaffold (fragment): guide RNA scaffold for the Streptococcus pyogenes CRISPR/Cas9 system
   2647..2764    +  misc_feature   cPPT/CTS: central polypurine tract and central termination sequence of HIV-1
   2830..2896    +  CDS            small t antigen (fragment): SV40 (simian virus 40) small t antigen
   2922..3133    +  promoter       EF-1α core promoter: core promoter for human elongation factor EF-1α
   3134..4072    +  intron         EF-1α intron A: intron upstream of the start codon of human EF-1α
   4094..4693    +  CDS            PuroR (fragment): puromycin N-acetyltransferase; pac from Streptomyces; confers resistance to puromycin
   4709..5297    +  misc_feature   WPRE: woodchuck hepatitis virus posttranscriptional regulatory element
   5348..5367    +  misc_feature   cPPT/CTS (fragment): central polypurine tract and central termination sequence of HIV-1
   5369..5602    +  LTR            3' LTR (ΔU3): self-inactivating 3' long terminal repeat (LTR) from HIV-1
   5680..5801    +  polyA_signal   SV40 poly(A) signal: SV40 polyadenylation signal
   5841..5976    +  rep_origin     SV40 ori: SV40 origin of replication
   5997..6015    -  promoter       T7 promoter: promoter for bacteriophage T7 RNA polymerase
   6023..6178    +  CDS            lacZα (fragment): LacZα fragment of β-galactosidase; lacZ fragment
   6183..6611    +  rep_origin     f1 ori (sequence partly withheld): f1 bacteriophage origin of replication; arrow indicates direction of (+) strand synthesis
   6664..6768    +  promoter       AmpR promoter: bla
   6769..7629    +  CDS            AmpR: β-lactamase; bla; confers resistance to ampicillin, carbenicillin, and related antibiotics
   7800..8388    +  rep_origin     ori: high-copy-number ColE1/pMB1/pBR322/pUC origin of replication
