[The description below was written by a language model from this plasmid's Addgene catalogue record and pLannotate feature annotations shown in this document.]
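Description:
pYJ31-lenti-U6-MAFA-acti-gRNA2-MS2 is a third-generation-style, self-inactivating HIV-1 lentiviral transfer plasmid that delivers a guide RNA for CRISPR-based transcriptional activation of the human MAFA gene using the synergistic activation mediator (SAM) system. It is propagated in E. coli through a high-copy ColE1/pUC-type origin with ampicillin resistance (AmpR), and it also carries an f1 origin and an SV40 origin. The viral framework consists of an RSV promoter fused to a truncated 5' LTR, the Ψ packaging signal with a partial gag sequence, the RRE for Rev-dependent export of genomic RNA, a cPPT/CTS, a WPRE, and a ΔU3 3' LTR followed by an SV40 polyadenylation signal. Packaging functions must therefore be supplied in trans.

The payload is a human U6 (RNA polymerase III) promoter driving the second of the depositor's MAFA activation guides. The guide is embedded in a Streptococcus pyogenes Cas9 scaffold that is interrupted by two MS2 stem loops. In the SAM design these aptamers recruit MS2 coat protein fused to activation domains, which act together with a dCas9 activator bound at the target promoter. Those protein components are not encoded here and must come from companion constructs.

Downstream, an EF-1α core promoter with its intron A drives a mammalian selection marker. The catalogue lists this marker as zeocin, whereas the automated annotation calls the coding region a PuroR fragment, so the identity of the marker should be checked against the sequence. The listed backbone size of 15,000 bp also disagrees with the 8,388-nt sequenced record.
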