Addgene plasmid #131074: pYJ31-lenti-U6-MAFA-acti-gRNA2-MS2
Purpose: Activation of Mafa via SAM system
Depositing lab: Xiaojun Lian. Depositing organization: Pennsylvania State University.
Backbone
  Vector backbone: plenti-MS2-U6-gRNA-MS2
  Backbone size w/o insert (bp): 15000
  Vector type: Mammalian Expression, Lentiviral, CRISPR
  Selectable markers: Zeocin
Growth in bacteria
  Bacterial resistance: Ampicillin, 100 μg/mL
  Growth temperature: 37°C
  Growth strain: NEB Stable
  Copy number: High Copy
Gene/Insert
  Gene/Insert name: MAFA activation gRNA2
  gRNA/shRNA sequence: GGCGGCGGTCCCGGCGGGGG
  Species: H. sapiens (human)
  Entrez Gene: MAFA (a.k.a. INSDM, RIPE3b1, hMafA)
  Cloning method: Restriction Enzyme; 5′ cloning site Unknown (unknown if destroyed); 3′ cloning site Unknown (unknown if destroyed)
  Sequencing primers: 5′ n/a
Terms and licenses: Academic/Nonprofit Terms; Industry Terms: Not Available to Industry
How to cite: pYJ31-lenti-U6-MAFA-acti-gRNA2-MS2 was a gift from Xiaojun Lian (Addgene plasmid # 131074 ; http://n2t.net/addgene:131074 ; RRID:Addgene_131074)
